Addgene plasmid #231600: pHR-ALFANb-HaloTag-GB1-dWPRE
Purpose: Express ALFANb-HaloTag
Depositing lab: Marvin Tanenbaum. Depositing organization: Hubrecht Institute. Publication: Long-term imaging of individual ribosomes reveals ribosome cooperativity in mRNA translation. Madern MF, Yang S, Witteveen O, Segeren HA, Bauer M, Tanenbaum ME. Cell. 2025 Jan 23:S0092-8674(25)00045-5. doi: 10.1016/j.cell.2025.01.016. PubMed 39892379.
Backbone
  Vector backbone: pHR
  Vector type: Lentiviral
Growth in bacteria
  Bacterial resistance: Ampicillin, 100 μg/mL
  Growth temperature: 37°C
  Growth strain: NEB Stable
  Copy number: High Copy
Gene/Insert
  Gene/Insert name: ALFANb-HaloTag
  Species: Synthetic
  Cloning method: Gibson Cloning
Terms and licenses: Academic/Nonprofit Terms; Industry Terms: Not Available to Industry
How to cite: pHR-ALFANb-HaloTag-GB1-dWPRE was a gift from Marvin Tanenbaum (Addgene plasmid # 231600 ; http://n2t.net/addgene:231600 ; RRID:Addgene_231600)
