[The description below was written by a language model from this plasmid's Addgene catalogue record and pLannotate feature annotations shown in this document.]
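Description:
pHR-ALFANb-HaloTag-GB1-dWPRE is an HIV-1-based lentiviral transfer plasmid built on the pHR backbone, about 9.8 kb in the sequenced record, designed to express a synthetic ALFANb-HaloTag fusion protein in transduced mammalian cells. It is propagated in E. coli as a high-copy plasmid through a ColE1/pUC-type origin and selected with ampicillin via the bla gene. The backbone also carries legacy remnants typical of older pHR vectors, including fragments of TcR, rop and lacI. An SV40 promoter lies upstream of E. coli gpt sequence, annotated as two abutting fragments, followed by SV40 small t intron and polyadenylation sequences. None of these lie within the packaged viral genome.

The viral cassette runs from a truncated 5' LTR through the Ψ packaging signal with a partial gag sequence, the Rev response element and the cPPT/CTS, and ends in a ΔU3 self-inactivating 3' LTR. These elements support genomic RNA packaging, Rev-dependent nuclear export, efficient nuclear import and transduction, and loss of LTR promoter activity after integration. Expression comes from an internal SFFV promoter driving a single open reading frame. Its first segment is annotated by homology to a mouse immunoglobulin heavy-chain variable region and corresponds by position to the ALFA-tag-binding nanobody. The second is the dhaA-derived haloalkane dehalogenase that constitutes HaloTag, and the third is the GB1 domain of streptococcal protein G, a solubility-enhancing fusion partner. No WPRE is annotated between the insert and the 3' LTR, consistent with the "dWPRE" designation; removing this element usually lowers expression, although the record does not state the reason. The fusion can bind ALFA-tagged proteins and be labelled covalently with HaloTag ligand dyes. The associated publication concerns long-term imaging of individual ribosomes during mRNA translation.
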