Features (pLannotate 1.2.2; 31 found; start..end, strand, type, name):
     16..34      -  promoter       SP6 promoter: promoter for bacteriophage SP6 RNA polymerase
    262..541     +  CDS            TcR (fragment): tetracycline efflux protein; tet; confers resistance to tetracycline
    542..590     -  misc_feature   bom (fragment): basis of mobility region from pBR322
    692..727     -  CDS            rop (fragment): Rop protein, which maintains plasmids at low copy number; rop
    822..926     +  promoter       AmpR promoter: bla
    927..1787    +  CDS            AmpR: β-lactamase; bla; confers resistance to ampicillin, carbenicillin, and related antibiotics
   1958..2546    +  rep_origin     ori: high-copy-number ColE1/pMB1/pBR322/pUC origin of replication
   2729..2785    +  CDS            lacI (fragment): lac repressor; lacI; The lac repressor binds to the lac operator to inhibit transcription in E. coli. This inhibition can be relieved by adding lactose or isopropyl-β-D-thiogalactopyranoside (IPTG).
   2792..3121    +  promoter       SV40 promoter: SV40 enhancer and early promoter
   3321..3440    +  CDS            gpt (fragment): XGPT_ECOLI - Also known as gpp, gxu. Experimental evidence at protein level: Swiss-Prot protein existence level 1. Purine salvage pathway enzyme that catalyzes the transfer of the ribosyl-5-phosphate group from 5-phospho-alpha-D-ribose 1- diphosphate (PRPP) to the N9 position of the 6-oxopurines guanine and xanthine to form the corresponding ribonucleotides GMP (guanosine 5'- monophosphate) and XMP (xanthosine 5'-monophosphate), with the release of PPi. To a lesser extent, also acts on hypoxanthine (PubMed:9100006, PubMed:3886014). Does not ribophosphorylate adenine (PubMed:3886014). From Esch
   3440..3775    +  CDS            gpt (fragment): XGPT_ECOLI - Also known as gpp, gxu. Experimental evidence at protein level: Swiss-Prot protein existence level 1. Purine salvage pathway enzyme that catalyzes the transfer of the ribosyl-5-phosphate group from 5-phospho-alpha-D-ribose 1- diphosphate (PRPP) to the N9 position of the 6-oxopurines guanine and xanthine to form the corresponding ribonucleotides GMP (guanosine 5'- monophosphate) and XMP (xanthosine 5'-monophosphate), with the release of PPi. To a lesser extent, also acts on hypoxanthine (PubMed:9100006, PubMed:3886014). Does not ribophosphorylate adenine (PubMed:3886014). From Esch
   3870..4175    +  CDS            frsA (fragment): FRSA_ECOLI - Also known as yafA. Experimental evidence at protein level: Swiss-Prot protein existence level 1. Catalyzes the hydrolysis of esters (PubMed:15808744). Displays esterase activity toward pNP-butyrate (PubMed:15808744). May stimulate mixed-acid fermentation by acting as a fermentation/respiration switch that down-regulates respiration and up- regulates fermentation rates (PubMed:15169777). From Escherichia coli (strain K12).
   4179..4253    +  CDS            small t antigen (fragment): SV40 (simian virus 40) small t antigen
   4255..4320    +  intron         small t intron: SV40 (simian virus 40) small t antigen intron
   4450..4470    +  CDS            SV40 NLS: nuclear localization signal of SV40 (simian virus 40) large T antigen
   4789..4872    +  CDS            large T antigen (fragment): large T antigen from SV40 (simian virus 40)
   4895..5029    +  polyA_signal   SV40 poly(A) signal: SV40 polyadenylation signal
   5196..5525    +  CDS            nef (fragment): NEF_HV1BR - Experimental evidence at protein level: Swiss-Prot protein existence level 1. Extracellular Nef protein targets CD4(+) T-lymphocytes for apoptosis by interacting with CXCR4 surface receptors (PubMed:14990729). From Human immunodeficiency virus type 1 group M subtype B (isolate BRU/LAI) (HIV-1).
   5573..5830    +  LTR            5' LTR (truncated): truncated 5' long terminal repeat (LTR) from HIV-1
   5877..6002    +  misc_feature   HIV-1 Ψ: packaging signal of human immunodeficiency virus type 1
   5986..6324    +  CDS            HIV-1 gag (fragment): gag protein from human immunodeficiency virus 1; gag
   6499..6732    +  misc_feature   RRE: The Rev response element (RRE) of HIV-1 allows for Rev-dependent mRNA export from the nucleus to the cytoplasm.
   7109..7209    +  CDS            Rev (fragment): human immunodeficiency virus 1 (HIV-1) Rev protein; rev; enhances nuclear export of unspliced and incompletely spliced viral mRNAs
   7246..7363    +  misc_feature   cPPT/CTS: central polypurine tract and central termination sequence of HIV-1
   7400..7432    -  misc_feature   MCS (fragment): pBluescript multiple cloning site
   7516..7923    +  promoter       SFFV promoter: spleen focus-forming virus long terminal repeat (LTR) promoter
   7966..8331    +  CDS            HVM20_MOUSE: Experimental evidence at protein level: Swiss-Prot protein existence level 1. From Mus musculus (Mouse).
   8353..9231    +  CDS            dhaA: DHAA_RHOSD - Experimental evidence at protein level: Swiss-Prot protein existence level 1. Catalyzes hydrolytic cleavage of carbon-halogen bonds in halogenated aliphatic compounds, leading to the formation of the corresponding primary alcohols, halide ions and protons. Has a broad substrate specificity, which includes primary, secondary and cyclic haloalkanes (chain length > C4). From Rhodococcus sp. (strain TDTM0003).
   9256..9417    +  CDS            GB1: B1 domain of Streptococcal protein G effective as a solubilizing fusion partner (Cheng and Patel, 2004)
   9453..9518    +  CDS            nef (fragment): NEF_HV1Z2 - Experimental evidence at protein level: Swiss-Prot protein existence level 1. Extracellular Nef protein targets CD4(+) T-lymphocytes for apoptosis by interacting with CXCR4 surface receptors. From Human immunodeficiency virus type 1 group M subtype D (isolate Z2/CDC-Z34) (HIV-1).
   9520..9753    +  LTR            3' LTR (ΔU3): self-inactivating 3' long terminal repeat (LTR) from HIV-1
>Addgene plasmid #231600 | pHR-ALFANb-HaloTag-GB1-dWPRE | addgene full sequence | sequence record 468946 | Addgene NGS Result
ATTAATTCCGTGTATTCTATAGTGTCACCTAAATCGTATGTGTATGATACATAAGGTTATGTATTAATTG
TAGCCGCGTTCTAACGACAATATGTACAAGCCTAATTGTGTAGCATCTGGCTTACTGAAGCAGACCCTAT
CATCTCTCTCGTAAACTGCCGTCAGAGTCGGTTTGGTTGGACGAACCTTCTGAGTTTCTGGTAACGCCGT
CCCGCACCCGGAAATGGTCAGCGAACCAATCAGCAGGGTCATCGCTAGCCAGATCCTCTACGCCGGACGC
ATCGTGGCCGGCATCACCGGCGCCACAGGTGCGGTTGCTGGCGCCTATATCGCCGACATCACCGATGGGG
AAGATCGGGCTCGCCACTTCGGGCTCATGAGCGCTTGTTTCGGCGTGGGTATGGTGGCAGGCCCCGTGGC
CGGGGGACTGTTGGGCGCCATCTCCTTGCATGCACCATTCCTTGCGGCGGCGGTGCTCAACGGCCTCAAC
CTACTACTGGGCTGCTTCCTAATGCAGGAGTCGCATAAGGGAGAGCGTCGAATGGTGCACTCTCAGTACA
ATCTGCTCTGATGCCGCATAGTTAAGCCAGCCCCGACACCCGCCAACACCCGCTGACGCGCCCTGACGGG
CTTGTCTGCTCCCGGCATCCGCTTACAGACAAGCTGTGACCGTCTCCGGGAGCTGCATGTGTCAGAGGTT
TTCACCGTCATCACCGAAACGCGCGAGACGAAAGGGCCTCGTGATACGCCTATTTTTATAGGTTAATGTC
ATGATAATAATGGTTTCTTAGACGTCAGGTGGCACTTTTCGGGGAAATGTGCGCGGAACCCCTATTTGTT
TATTTTTCTAAATACATTCAAATATGTATCCGCTCATGAGACAATAACCCTGATAAATGCTTCAATAATA
TTGAAAAAGGAAGAGTATGAGTATTCAACATTTCCGTGTCGCCCTTATTCCCTTTTTTGCGGCATTTTGC
CTTCCTGTTTTTGCTCACCCAGAAACGCTGGTGAAAGTAAAAGATGCTGAAGATCAGTTGGGTGCACGAG
TGGGTTACATCGAACTGGATCTCAACAGCGGTAAGATCCTTGAGAGTTTTCGCCCCGAAGAACGTTTTCC
AATGATGAGCACTTTTAAAGTTCTGCTATGTGGCGCGGTATTATCCCGTATTGACGCCGGGCAAGAGCAA
CTCGGTCGCCGCATACACTATTCTCAGAATGACTTGGTTGAGTACTCACCAGTCACAGAAAAGCATCTTA
CGGATGGCATGACAGTAAGAGAATTATGCAGTGCTGCCATAACCATGAGTGATAACACTGCGGCCAACTT
ACTTCTGACAACGATCGGAGGACCGAAGGAGCTAACCGCTTTTTTGCACAACATGGGGGATCATGTAACT
CGCCTTGATCGTTGGGAACCGGAGCTGAATGAAGCCATACCAAACGACGAGCGTGACACCACGATGCCTG
TAGCAATGGCAACAACGTTGCGCAAACTATTAACTGGCGAACTACTTACTCTAGCTTCCCGGCAACAATT
AATAGACTGGATGGAGGCGGATAAAGTTGCAGGACCACTTCTGCGCTCGGCCCTTCCGGCTGGCTGGTTT
ATTGCTGATAAATCTGGAGCCGGTGAGCGTGGGTCTCGCGGTATCATTGCAGCACTGGGGCCAGATGGTA
AGCCCTCCCGTATCGTAGTTATCTACACGACGGGGAGTCAGGCAACTATGGATGAACGAAATAGACAGAT
CGCTGAGATAGGTGCCTCACTGATTAAGCATTGGTAACTGTCAGACCAAGTTTACTCATATATACTTTAG
ATTGATTTAAAACTTCATTTTTAATTTAAAAGGATCTAGGTGAAGATCCTTTTTGATAATCTCATGACCA
AAATCCCTTAACGTGAGTTTTCGTTCCACTGAGCGTCAGACCCCGTAGAAAAGATCAAAGGATCTTCTTG
AGATCCTTTTTTTCTGCGCGTAATCTGCTGCTTGCAAACAAAAAAACCACCGCTACCAGCGGTGGTTTGT
TTGCCGGATCAAGAGCTACCAACTCTTTTTCCGAAGGTAACTGGCTTCAGCAGAGCGCAGATACCAAATA
CTGTTCTTCTAGTGTAGCCGTAGTTAGGCCACCACTTCAAGAACTCTGTAGCACCGCCTACATACCTCGC
TCTGCTAATCCTGTTACCAGTGGCTGCTGCCAGTGGCGATAAGTCGTGTCTTACCGGGTTGGACTCAAGA
CGATAGTTACCGGATAAGGCGCAGCGGTCGGGCTGAACGGGGGGTTCGTGCACACAGCCCAGCTTGGAGC
GAACGACCTACACCGAACTGAGATACCTACAGCGTGAGCTATGAGAAAGCGCCACGCTTCCCGAAGGGAG
AAAGGCGGACAGGTATCCGGTAAGCGGCAGGGTCGGAACAGGAGAGCGCACGAGGGAGCTTCCAGGGGGA
AACGCCTGGTATCTTTATAGTCCTGTCGGGTTTCGCCACCTCTGACTTGAGCGTCGATTTTTGTGATGCT
CGTCAGGGGGGCGGAGCCTATGGAAAAACGCCAGCAACGCGGCCTTTTTACGGTTCCTGGCCTTTTGCTG
GCCTTTTGCTCACATGTTCTTTCCTGCGTTATCCCCTGATTCTGTGGATAACCGTATTACCGCCTTTGAG
TGAGCTGATACCGCTCGCCGCAGCCGAACGACCGAGCGCAGCGAGTCAGTGAGCGAGGAAGCGGAAGAGC
GCCCAATACGCAAACCGCCTCTCCCCGCGCGTTGGCCGATTCATTAATGCAGCTGTGGAATGTGTGTCAG
TTAGGGTGTGGAAAGTCCCCAGGCTCCCCAGCAGGCAGAAGTATGCAAAGCATGCATCTCAATTAGTCAG
CAACCAGGTGTGGAAAGTCCCCAGGCTCCCCAGCAGGCAGAAGTATGCAAAGCATGCATCTCAATTAGTC
AGCAACCATAGTCCCGCCCCTAACTCCGCCCATCCCGCCCCTAACTCCGCCCAGTTCCGCCCATTCTCCG
CCCCATGGCTGACTAATTTTTTTTATTTATGCAGAGGCCGAGGCCGCCTCGGCCTCTGAGCTATTCCAGA
AGTAGTGAGGAGGCTTTTTTGGAGGCCTAGGCTTTTGCAAAAAGCTTGGACACAAGACAGGCTTGCGAGA
TATGTTTGAGAATACCACTTTATCCCGCGTCAGGGAGAGGCAGTGCGTAAAAAGACGCGGACTCATGTGA
AATACTGGTTTTTAGTGCGCCAGATCTCTATAATCTCGCGCAACCTATTTTCCCCTCGAACACTTTTTAA
GCCGTAGATAAACAGGCTGGGACACTTCACATGAGCGAAAAATACATCGTCACCTGGGACATGTTGCAGA
TCCATGCACGTAAACTCGCAAGCCGACTGATGCCTTCTGAACAATGGAAAGGCATTATTGCCGTAAGCCG
TGGCGGTCTGTACCGGGTGCGTTACTGGCGCGTGAACTGGGTATTCGTCATGTCGATACCGTTTGTATTT
CCAGCTACGATCACGACAACCAGCGCGAGCTTAAAGTGCTGAAACGCGCAGAAGGCGATGGCGAAGGCTT
CATCGTTATTGATGACCTGGTGGATACCGGTGGTACTGCGGTTGCGATTCGTGAAATGTATCCAAAAGCG
CACTTTGTCACCATCTTCGCAAAACCGGCTGGTCGTCCGCTGGTTGATGACTATGTTGTTGATATCCCGC
AAGATACCTGGATTGAACAGCCGTGGGATATGGGCGTCGTATTCGTCCCGCCAATCTCCGGTCGCTAATC
TTTTCAACGCCTGGCACTGCCGGGCGTTGTTCTTTTTAACTTCAGGCGGGTTACAATAGTTTCCAGTAAG
TATTCTGGAGGCTGCATCCATGACACAGGCAAACCTGAGCGAAACCCTGTTCAAACCCCGCTTTAAACAT
CCTGAAACCTCGACGCTAGTCCGCCGCTTTAATCACGGCGCACAACCGCCTGTGCAGTCGGCCCTTGATG
GTAAAACCATCCCTCACTGGTATCGCATGATTAACCGTCTGATGTGGATCTGGCGCGGCATTGACCCACG
CGAAATCCTCGACGTCCAGGCACGTATTGTGATGAGCGATGCCGAACGTACCGACGATGATTTATACGAT
ACGGTGATTGGCTACCGTGGCGGCAACTGGATTTATGAGTGGGCCCCGGATCTTTGTGAAGGAACCTTAC
TTCTGTGGTGTGACATAATTGGACAAACTACCTACAGAGATTTAAAGCTCTAAGGTAAATATAAAATTTT
TAAGTGTATAATGTGTTAAACTACTGATTCTAATTGTTTGTGTATTTTAGATTCCAACCTATGGAACTGA
TGAATGGGAGCAGTGGTGGAATGCCTTTAATGAGGAAAACCTGTTTTGCTCAGAAGAAATGCCATCTAGT
GATGATGAGGCTACTGCTGACTCTCAACATTCTACTCCTCCAAAAAAGAAGAGAAAGGTAGAAGACCCCA
AGGACTTTCCTTCAGAATTGCTAAGTTTTTTGAGTCATGCTGTGTTTAGTAATAGAACTCTTGCTTGCTT
TGCTATTTACACCACAAAGGAAAAAGCTGCACTGCTATACAAGAAAATTATGGAAAAATATTCTGTAACC
TTTATAAGTAGGCATAACAGTTATAATCATAACATACTGTTTTTTCTTACTCCACACAGGCATAGAGTGT
CTGCTATTAATAACTATGCTCAAAAATTGTGTACCTTTAGCTTTTTAATTTGTAAAGGGGTTAATAAGGA
ATATTTGATGTATAGTGCCTTGACTAGAGATCATAATCAGCCATACCACATTTGTAGAGGTTTTACTTGC
TTTAAAAAACCTCCCACACCTCCCCCTGAACCTGAAACATAAAATGAATGCAATTGTTGTTGTTAACTTG
TTTATTGCAGCTTATAATGGTTACAAATAAAGCAATAGCATCACAAATTTCACAAATAAAGCATTTTTTT
CACTGCATTCTAGTTGTGGTTTGTCCAAACTCATCAATGTATCTTATCATGTCTGGATCAACTGGATAAC
TCAAGCTAACCAAAATCATCCCAAACTTCCCACCCCATACCCTATTACCACTGCCAATTACCTGTGGTTT
CATTTACTCTAAACCTGTGATTCCTCTGAATTATTTTCATTTTAAAGAAATTGTATTTGTTAAATATGTA
CTACAAACTTAGTAGTTGGAAGGGCTAATTCACTCCCAAAGAAGACAAGATATCCTTGATCTGTGGATCT
ACCACACACAAGGCTACTTCCCTGATTAGCAGAACTACACACCAGGGCCAGGGGTCAGATATCCACTGAC
CTTTGGATGGTGCTACAAGCTAGTACCAGTTGAGCCAGATAAGGTAGAAGAGGCCAATAAAGGAGAGAAC
ACCAGCTTGTTACACCCTGTGAGCCTGCATGGGATGGATGACCCGGAGAGAGAAGTGTTAGAGTGGAGGT
TTGACAGCCGCCTAGCATTTCATCACGTGGCCCGAGAGCTGCATCCGGAGTACTTCAAGAACTGCTGATA
TCGAGCTTGCTACAAGGGACTTTCCGCTGGGGACTTTCCAGGGAGGCGTGGCCTGGGCGGGACTGGGGAG
TGGCGAGCCCTCAGATCCTGCATATAAGCAGCTGCTTTTTGCCTGTACTGGGTCTCTCTGGTTAGACCAG
ATCTGAGCCTGGGAGCTCTCTGGCTAACTAGGGAACCCACTGCTTAAGCCTCAATAAAGCTTGCCTTGAG
TGCTTCAAGTAGTGTGTGCCCGTCTGTTGTGTGACTCTGGTAACTAGAGATCCCTCAGACCCTTTTAGTC
AGTGTGGAAAATCTCTAGCAGTGGCGCCCGAACAGGGACTTGAAAGCGAAAGGGAAACCAGAGGAGCTCT
CTCGACGCAGGACTCGGCTTGCTGAAGCGCGCACGGCAAGAGGCGAGGGGCGGCGACTGGTGAGTACGCC
AAAAATTTTGACTAGCGGAGGCTAGAAGGAGAGAGATGGGTGCGAGAGCGTCAGTATTAAGCGGGGGAGA
ATTAGATCGCGATGGGAAAAAATTCGGTTAAGGCCAGGGGGAAAGAAAAAATATAAATTAAAACATATAG
TATGGGCAAGCAGGGAGCTAGAACGATTCGCAGTTAATCCTGGCCTGTTAGAAACATCAGAAGGCTGTAG
ACAAATACTGGGACAGCTACAACCATCCCTTCAGACAGGATCAGAAGAACTTAGATCATTATATAATACA
GTAGCAACCCTCTATTGTGTGCATCAAAGGATAGAGATAAAAGACACCAAGGAAGCTTTAGACAAGATAG
AGGAAGAGCAAAACAAAAGTAAGACCACCGCACAGCAAGCGGCCGGCCGCTGATCTTCAGACCTGGAGGA
GGAGATATGAGGGACAATTGGAGAAGTGAATTATATAAATATAAAGTAGTAAAAATTGAACCATTAGGAG
TAGCACCCACCAAGGCAAAGAGAAGAGTGGTGCAGAGAGAAAAAAGAGCAGTGGGAATAGGAGCTTTGTT
CCTTGGGTTCTTGGGAGCAGCAGGAAGCACTATGGGCGCAGCGTCAATGACGCTGACGGTACAGGCCAGA
CAATTATTGTCTGGTATAGTGCAGCAGCAGAACAATTTGCTGAGGGCTATTGAGGCGCAACAGCATCTGT
TGCAACTCACAGTCTGGGGCATCAAGCAGCTCCAGGCAAGAATCCTGGCTGTGGAAAGATACCTAAAGGA
TCAACAGCTCCTGGGGATTTGGGGTTGCTCTGGAAAACTCATTTGCACCACTGCTGTGCCTTGGAATGCT
AGTTGGAGTAATAAATCTCTGGAACAGATTTGGAATCACACGACCTGGATGGAGTGGGACAGAGAAATTA
ACAATTACACAAGCTTAATACACTCCTTAATTGAAGAATCGCAAAACCAGCAAGAAAAGAATGAACAAGA
ATTATTGGAATTAGATAAATGGGCAAGTTTGTGGAATTGGTTTAACATAACAAATTGGCTGTGGTATATA
AAATTATTCATAATGATAGTAGGAGGCTTGGTAGGTTTAAGAATAGTTTTTGCTGTACTTTCTATAGTGA
ATAGAGTTAGGCAGGGATATTCACCATTATCGTTTCAGACCCACCTCCCAACCCCGAGGGGACCCGACAG
GCCCGAAGGAATAGAAGAAGAAGGTGGAGAGAGAGACAGAGACAGATCCATTCGATTAGTGAACGGATCT
CGACGGTATCGCCAAATGGCAGTATTCATCCACAATTTTAAAAGAAAAGGGGGGATTGGGGGGTACAGTG
CAGGGGAAAGAATAGTAGACATAATAGCAACAGACATACAAACTAAAGAATTACAAAAACAAATTACAAA
AATTCAAAATTTTCGGGTTTATTACAGGGACAGCAGAGATCCAGTTTGGATCGATAAGCTTGATATCGAA
TTCCTGCAGCCCCGATAAAATAAAAGATTTTATTTAGTCTCCAGAAAAAGGGGGGAATGAAAGACCCCAC
CTGTAGGTTTGGCAAGCTAGCTGCAGTAACGCCATTTTGCAAGGCATGGAAAAATACCAAACCAAGAATA
GAGAAGTTCAGATCAAGGGCGGGTACATGAAAATAGCTAACGTTGGGCCAAACAGGATATCTGCGGTGAG
CAGTTTCGGCCCCGGCCCGGGGCCAAGAACAGATGGTCACCGCAGTTTCGGCCCCGGCCCGAGGCCAAGA
ACAGATGGTCCCCAGATATGGCCCAACCCTCAGCAGTTTCTTAAGACCCATCAGATGTTTCCAGGCTCCC
CCAAGGACCTGAAATGACCCTGCGCCTTATTTGAATTAACCAATCAGCCTGCTTCTCGCTTCTGTTCGCG
CGCTTCTGCTTCCCGAGCTCTATAAAAGAGCTCACAACCCCTCACTCGGCGCGCCAGTCCTCCGACAGAC
TGAGTCGCCCGGGGGGGATCTGGAGCTCTCGAGAATTCTCACGCGTGCCACCATGGAGGTGCAGCTGCAG
GAGAGTGGAGGTGGACTGGTGCAGCCCGGAGGTAGTCTGCGACTGAGCTGCACCGCCAGCGGCGTGACCA
TCAGCGCCCTGAACGCCATGGCCATGGGCTGGTACCGCCAGGCCCCCGGCGAGCGCCGCGTGATGGTGGC
CGCCGTGAGCGAGCGCGGCAACGCCATGTACCGCGAGAGCGTGCAGGGCCGCTTCACCGTGACCCGCGAC
TTCACCAACAAGATGGTGAGCCTGCAGATGGACAACCTGAAGCCCGAGGACACCGCCGTGTACTACTGCC
ACGTGCTGGAGGACCGCGTGGACAGCTTCCACGACTACTGGGGCCAGGGCACCCAGGTGACCGTGAGCAG
CTTGGATCCAGGTGGAGGTGGATCCGAAATCGGTACAGGCTTCCCCTTCGACCCCCATTATGTGGAAGTC
CTGGGCGAGCGTATGCACTACGTCGATGTTGGACCGCGGGATGGCACGCCTGTGCTGTTCCTGCACGGTA
ACCCGACCTCGTCCTACCTGTGGCGCAACATCATCCCGCATGTAGCACCGAGTCATCGGTGCATTGCTCC
AGACCTGATCGGGATGGGAAAATCGGACAAACCAGACCTCGATTATTTCTTCGACGACCACGTCCGCTAC
CTCGATGCCTTCATCGAAGCCTTGGGTTTGGAAGAGGTCGTCCTGGTCATCCACGACTGGGGCTCAGCTC
TCGGATTCCACTGGGCCAAGCGCAATCCGGAACGGGTCAAAGGTATTGCATGTATGGAATTCATCCGGCC
TATCCCGACGTGGGACGAATGGCCAGAATTCGCCCGTGAGACCTTCCAGGCCTTCCGGACCGCCGACGTC
GGCCGAGAGTTAATCATCGATCAGAACGCTTTCATCGAGGGTGCGCTCCCGATGGGGGTCGTCCGTCCGC
TTACGGAGGTCGAGATGGACCACTATCGCGAGCCCTTCCTCAAGCCTGTTGACCGAGAGCCACTGTGGCG
ATTCCCCAACGAGCTGCCCATCGCCGGTGAGCCCGCGAACATCGTCGCGCTCGTCGAGGCATACATGAAC
TGGCTGCACCAGTCACCTGTCCCGAAGTTGTTGTTCTGGGGCACACCCGGCGTACTGATCCCCCCGGCCG
AAGCCGCGAGACTTGCCGAAAGCCTCCCCAACTGCAAGACAGTGGACATCGGACCGGGATTGTTCTTGCT
CCAGGAAGACAACCCGGACCTTATCGGCAGTGAGATCGCGCGCTGGCTCCCAGGGCTGGCCGGTGGTGGA
GGTCGGACCGAAGAGTACAAGCTTATCCTGAACGGTAAAACCCTGAAAGGTGAAACCACCACCGAAGCTG
TTGACGCTGCTACCGCGGAAAAAGTTTTCAAACAGTACGCTAACGACAACGGTGTTGACGGTGAATGGAC
CTACGACGACGCTACCAAAACCTTCACGGTAACCGAATAAACTAGTTAAGCGGCCGCGACTCTAGAGTCG
ACCCTTTAAGACCAATGACTTACAAGGCAGCTGTAGATCTTAGCCACTTTTTAAAAGAAAAGGGGGGACT
GGAAGGGCTAATTCACTCCCAACGAAGACAAGATCTGCTTTTTGCTTGTACTGGGTCTCTCTGGTTAGAC
CAGATCTGAGCCTGGGAGCTCTCTGGCTAACTAGGGAACCCACTGCTTAAGCCTCAATAAAGCTTGCCTT
GAGTGCTTCAAGTAGTGTGTGCCCGTCTGTTGTGTGACTCTGGTAACTAGAGATCCCTCAGACCCTTTTA
GTCAGTGTGGAAAATCTCTAGCAGCATCTAGA
